>Addgene plasmid #104694 | pUG-UBC29 | depositor full sequence | sequence record 198523 | Full Sequence
GTGGCTCTTCAGTGGACGAAAGGGCCTCGTGATACGCCTATTTTTATAGGTTAATGTCATGATAATAATG
GTTTCTTAGACGTCAGGTGGCACTTTTCGGGGAAATGTGCGCGGAACCCCTATTTGTTTATTTTTCTAAA
TACATTCAAATATGTATCCGCTCATGAGACAATAACCCTGATAAATGCTTCAATAATATTGAAAAAGGAA
GAGTATGCGCTCACGCAACTGGTCCAGAACCTTGACCGAACGCAGCGGTGGTAACGGCGCAGTGGCGGTT
TTCATGGCTTGTTATGACTGTTTTTTTGGGGTACAGTCTATGCCTCGGGCATCCAAGCAGCAAGCGCGTT
ACGCCGTGGGTCGATGTTTGATGTTATGGAGCAGCAACGATGTTACGCAGCAGGGCAGTCGCCCTAAAAC
AAAGTTAAACATCATGAGGGAAGCGGTGATCGCCGAAGTATCGACTCAACTATCAGAGGTAGTTGGCGTC
ATCGAGCGCCATCTCGAACCGACGTTGCTGGCCGTACATTTGTACGGCTCCGCAGTGGATGGCGGCCTGA
AGCCACACAGCGATATTGATTTGCTGGTTACGGTGACCGTAAGGCTTGATGAAACAACGCGGCGAGCTTT
GATCAACGACCTTTTGGAAACTTCGGCTTCCCCTGGAGAGAGCGAGATTCTCCGCGCTGTAGAAGTCACC
ATTGTTGTGCACGACGACATCATTCCGTGGCGTTATCCAGCTAAGCGCGAACTGCAATTTGGAGAATGGC
AGCGCAATGACATTCTTGCAGGTATCTTCGAGCCAGCCACGATCGACATTGATCTGGCTATCTTGCTGAC
AAAAGCAAGAGAACATAGCGTTGCCTTGGTAGGTCCAGCGGCGGAGGAACTCTTTGATCCGGTTCCTGAA
CAGGATCTATTTGAGGCGCTAAATGAAACCTTAACGCTATGGAACTCGCCGCCCGACTGGGCTGGCGATG
AGCGAAATGTAGTGCTTACGTTGTCCCGCATTTGGTACAGCGCAGTAACCGGCAAAATCGCGCCGAAGGA
TGTCGCTGCCGACTGGGCAATGGAGCGCCTGCCGGCCCAGTATCAGCCCGTCATACTTGAAGCTAGACAG
GCTTATCTTGGACAAGAAGAAGATCGCTTGGCCTCGCGCGCAGATCAGTTGGAAGAATTTGTCCATTACG
TAAAAGGCGAGATCACCAAGGTAGTCGGCAAATAACTGTCAGACCAAGTTTACTCATATATACTTTAGAT
TGATTTAAAACTTCATTTTTAATTTAAAAGGATCTAGGTGAAGATCCTTTTTGATAATCTCATGACCAAA
ATCCCTTAACGTGAGTTTTCGTTCCACTGAGCGTCAGACCCCGTAGAAAAGATCAAAGGATCTTCTTGAG
ATCCTTTTTTTCTGCGCGTAATCTGCTGCTTGCAAACAAAAAAACCACCGCTACCAGCGGTGGTTTGTTT
GCCGGATCAAGAGCTACCAACTCTTTTTCCGAAGGTAACTGGCTTCAGCAGAGCGCAGATACCAAATACT
GTCCTTCTAGTGTAGCCGTAGTTAGGCCACCACTTCAAGAACTCTGTAGCACCGCCTACATACCTCGCTC
TGCTAATCCTGTTACCAGTGGCTGCTGCCAGTGGCGATAAGTCGTGTCTTACCGGGTTGGACTCAAGACG
ATAGTTACCGGATAAGGCGCAGCGGTCGGGCTGAACGGGGGGTTCGTGCACACAGCCCAGCTTGGAGCGA
ACGACCTACACCGAACTGAGATACCTACAGCGTGAGCTATGAGAAAGCGCCACGCTTCCCGAAGGGAGAA
AGGCGGACAGGTATCCGGTAAGCGGCAGGGTCGGAACAGGAGAGCGCACGAGGGAGCTTCCAGGGGGAAA
CGCCTGGTATCTTTATAGTCCTGTCGGGTTTCGCCACCTCTGACTTGAGCGTCGATTTTTGTGATGCTCG
TCAGGGGGGCGGAGCCTATGGAAAAACGCCAGCAACGCGGCCTTTTTACGGTTCCTGGCCTTTTGCTGGC
CTTTTGCTCACATGTTCTTTCCTGCGTTATCCCCTGATTCTGTGGATAACCGTATTACCGCCTTTGAGTG
AGCTGATACCGCTCGCCGCAGCCGAACGACCGAGCGCAGCGAGTCAGTGAGCGAGGAAGCGGAAGAGCGC
CCAATACGCAAACCGCCTCTCCCCGCGCGTTGGCCGATTCATTAATCACTCTGTGGTCTCAAATGGCAAC
GAGACGGATATTGAAAGAATTGAAGGAGTTGCAAAGGGACCCTCCTGTATCATGCAGTGCAGGTCCAACA
GGAGAAGATATGTTCCACTGGCAAGCTACTATAATGGGTCCGAATGAAAGTCCTTACTCCGGAGGTGTTT
TCCTTGTCAATATTCATTTCCCTCCTGATTATCCTTTTAAACCTCCCAAGGTTGTATTCAGAACCAAAGT
GTTTCACCCAAACATCAACAGTAATGGAAACATATGTTTGGACATTCTCAAAGACCAATGGAGCCCTGCC
CTTACCATTTCTAAGGTGCTTCTCTCTATATGCTCTCTTCTAACAGATCCAAACCCTGACGACCCTCTGG
TGCCAGAGATAGCTCACATATACAAAACTGACAAGACCAAATATGAAGCCATGGCTCGAAGCTGGACCCA
GAAGTATGCCTTGTTTTAAGCTTTGAGACCACGAA
Features (pLannotate 1.2.2; 7 found; start..end, strand, type, name):
    110..214     +  promoter       AmpR promoter: bla
    205..285     -  CDS            int (fragment): INT2_ECOLX - Protein inferred from homology: Swiss-Prot protein existence level 3. Putative integrase believed to be involved in the insertion of antibiotic resistance genes into plasmids and transposons. From Escherichia coli.
    371..427     +  CDS            GmR (fragment): gentamycin acetyltransferase; aacC1; confers resistance to gentamycin
    434..1222    +  CDS            aadA: S3AD_ECOLX - Experimental evidence at protein level: Swiss-Prot protein existence level 1. Mediates bacterial resistance to the antibiotics streptomycin and spectinomycin. From Escherichia coli.
   1396..1984    +  rep_origin     ori: high-copy-number ColE1/pMB1/pBR322/pUC origin of replication
   2167..2216    +  CDS            lacI (fragment): lac repressor; lacI; The lac repressor binds to the lac operator to inhibit transcription in E. coli. This inhibition can be relieved by adding lactose or isopropyl-β-D-thiogalactopyranoside (IPTG).
   2233..2676    +  CDS            UBC29: UBC29_ARATH - Experimental evidence at transcript level: Swiss-Prot protein existence level 2. Accepts the ubiquitin from the E1 complex and catalyzes its covalent attachment to other proteins. From Arabidopsis thaliana (Mouse-ear cress).
