>Addgene plasmid #104694 | pUG-UBC29 | addgene full sequence | sequence record 206193 | Addgene NGS Result
TCGCCGCAGCCGAACGACCGAGCGCAGCGAGTCAGTGAGCGAGGAAGCGGAAGAGCGCCCAATACGCAAA
CCGCCTCTCCCCGCGCGTTGGCCGATTCATTAATCACTCTGTGGTCTCAAATGGCAACGAGACGGATATT
GAAAGAATTGAAGGAGTTGCAAAGGGACCCTCCTGTATCATGCAGTGCAGGTCCAACAGGAGAAGATATG
TTCCACTGGCAAGCTACTATAATGGGTCCGAATGAAAGTCCTTACTCCGGAGGTGTTTTCCTTGTCAATA
TTCATTTCCCTCCTGATTATCCTTTTAAACCTCCCAAGGTTGTATTCAGAACCAAAGTGTTTCACCCAAA
CATCAACAGTAATGGAAACATATGTTTGGACATTCTCAAAGACCAATGGAGCCCTGCCCTTACCATTTCT
AAGGTGCTTCTCTCTATATGCTCTCTTCTAACAGATCCAAACCCTGACGACCCTCTGGTGCCAGAGATAG
CTCACATATACAAAACTGACAAGACCAAATATGAAGCCATGGCTCGAAGCTGGACCCAGAAGTATGCCTT
GTTTTAAGCTTTGAGACCACGAAGTGGCTCTTCAGTGGACGAAAGGGCCTCGTGATACGCCTATTTTTAT
AGGTTAATGTCATGATAATAATGGTTTCTTAGACGTCAGGTGGCACTTTTCGGGGAAATGTGCGCGGAAC
CCCTATTTGTTTATTTTTCTAAATACATTCAAATATGTATCCGCTCATGAGACAATAACCCTGATAAATG
CTTCAATAATATTGAAAAAGGAAGAGTATGCGCTCACGCAACTGGTCCAGAACCTTGACCGAACGCAGCG
GTGGTAACGGCGCAGTGGCGGTTTTCATGGCTTGTTATGACTGTTTTTTTTTGGGGTACAGTCTATGCCT
CGGGCATCCAAGCAGCAAGCGCGTTACGCCGTGGGTCGATGTTTGATGTTATGGAGCAGCAACGATGTTA
CGCAGCAGGGCAGTCGCCCTAAAACAAAGTTAAACATCATGAGGGAAGCGGTGATCGCCGAAGTATCGAC
TCAACTATCAGAGGTAGTTGGCGTCATCGAGCGCCATCTCGAACCGACGTTGCTGGCCGTACATTTGTAC
GGCTCCGCAGTGGATGGCGGCCTGAAGCCACACAGCGATATTGATTTGCTGGTTACGGTGACCGTAAGGC
TTGATGAAACAACGCGGCGAGCTTTGATCAACGACCTTTTGGAAACTTCGGCTTCCCCTGGAGAGAGCGA
GATTCTCCGCGCTGTAGAAGTCACCATTGTTGTGCACGACGACATCATTCCGTGGCGTTATCCAGCTAAG
CGCGAACTGCAATTTGGAGAATGGCAGCGCAATGACATTCTTGCAGGTATCTTCGAGCCAGCCACGATCG
ACATTGATCTGGCTATCTTGCTGACAAAAGCAAGAGAACATAGCGTTGCCTTGGTAGGTCCAGCGGCGGA
GGAACTCTTTGATCCGGTTCCTGAACAGGATCTATTTGAGGCGCTAAATGAAACCTTAACGCTATGGAAC
TCGCCGCCCGACTGGGCTGGCGATGAGCGAAATGTAGTGCTTACGTTGTCCCGCATTTGGTACAGCGCAG
TAACCGGCAAAATCGCGCCGAAGGATGTCGCTGCCGACTGGGCAATGGAGCGCCTGCCGGCCCAGTATCA
GCCCGTCATACTTGAAGCTAGACAGGCTTATCTTGGACAAGAAGAAGATCGCTTGGCCTCGCGCGCAGAT
CAGTTGGAAGAATTTGTCCATTACGTAAAAGGCGAGATCACCAAGGTAGTCGGCAAATAACTGTCAGACC
AAGTTTACTCATATATACTTTAGATTGATTTAAAACTTCATTTTTAATTTAAAAGGATCTAGGTGAAGAT
CCTTTTTGATAATCTCATGACCAAAATCCCTTAACGTGAGTTTTCGTTCCACTGAGCGTCAGACCCCGTA
GAAAAGATCAAAGGATCTTCTTGAGATCCTTTTTTTCTGCGCGTAATCTGCTGCTTGCAAACAAAAAAAC
CACCGCTACCAGCGGTGGTTTGTTTGCCGGATCAAGAGCTACCAACTCTTTTTCCGAAGGTAACTGGCTT
CAGCAGAGCGCAGATACCAAATACTGTTCTTCTAGTGTAGCCGTAGTTAGGCCACCACTTCAAGAACTCT
GTAGCACCGCCTACATACCTCGCTCTGCTAATCCTGTTACCAGTGGCTGCTGCCAGTGGCGATAAGTCGT
GTCTTACCGGGTTGGACTCAAGACGATAGTTACCGGATAAGGCGCAGCGGTCGGGCTGAACGGGGGGTTC
GTGCACACAGCCCAGCTTGGAGCGAACGACCTACACCGAACTGAGATACCTACAGCGTGAGCTATGAGAA
AGCGCCACGCTTCCCGAAGGGAGAAAGGCGGACAGGTATCCGGTAAGCGGCAGGGTCGGAACAGGAGAGC
GCACGAGGGAGCTTCCAGGGGGAAACGCCTGGTATCTTTATAGTCCTGTCGGGTTTCGCCACCTCTGACT
TGAGCGTCGATTTTTGTGATGCTCGTCAGGGGGGCGGAGCCTATGGAAAAACGCCAGCAACGCGGCCTTT
TTACGGTTCCTGGCCTTTTGCTGGCCTTTTGCTCACATGTTCTTTCCTGCGTTATCCCCTGATTCTGTGG
ATAACCGTATTACCGCCTTTGAGTGAGCTGATACCGC
Features (pLannotate 1.2.2; 8 found; start..end, strand, type, name):
      1..53      +  rep_origin     RSF ori (fragment): Plasmids containing the RSF 1030 origin of replication can be propagated in E. coli cells that contain additional plasmids with compatible origins.
     55..104     +  CDS            lacI (fragment): lac repressor; lacI; The lac repressor binds to the lac operator to inhibit transcription in E. coli. This inhibition can be relieved by adding lactose or isopropyl-β-D-thiogalactopyranoside (IPTG).
    121..564     +  CDS            UBC29: UBC29_ARATH - Experimental evidence at transcript level: Swiss-Prot protein existence level 2. Accepts the ubiquitin from the E1 complex and catalyzes its covalent attachment to other proteins. From Arabidopsis thaliana (Mouse-ear cress).
    693..797     +  promoter       AmpR promoter: bla
    788..868     -  CDS            int (fragment): INT2_ECOLX - Protein inferred from homology: Swiss-Prot protein existence level 3. Putative integrase believed to be involved in the insertion of antibiotic resistance genes into plasmids and transposons. From Escherichia coli.
    956..1012    +  CDS            GmR (fragment): gentamycin acetyltransferase; aacC1; confers resistance to gentamycin
   1019..1807    +  CDS            aadA: S3AD_ECOLX - Experimental evidence at protein level: Swiss-Prot protein existence level 1. Mediates bacterial resistance to the antibiotics streptomycin and spectinomycin. From Escherichia coli.
   1981..2569    +  rep_origin     ori: high-copy-number ColE1/pMB1/pBR322/pUC origin of replication
