[The description below was written by a language model from this plasmid's Addgene catalogue record and pLannotate feature annotations shown in this document.]
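Description:
pUG-UBC29 is a small synthetic-biology cloning module from the UbiGate toolbox, a Golden Gate/modular cloning parts collection built for analysing ubiquitination. It is based on the pICH41308 backbone and is maintained in E. coli as a high-copy plasmid through a ColE1/pUC-type origin. Selection is with spectinomycin, conferred by the aadA aminoglycoside adenylyltransferase gene, which lies downstream of an annotated bla (AmpR) promoter. The short fragments annotated as integrase, gentamicin acetyltransferase, lacI and RSF origin appear to be non-functional remnants or partial sequence matches in the backbone rather than working parts.

The payload is the coding sequence of Arabidopsis thaliana UBC29 (AT2G16740), a ubiquitin-conjugating (E2) enzyme that accepts ubiquitin from the E1 and catalyses its attachment to other proteins. Internal BpiI and BsaI recognition sites were removed by point mutation, so the sequence is compatible with type IIS assembly. The fragment was inserted through BpiI sites that were destroyed during cloning. No promoter, terminator, tag or reporter is annotated around the insert, consistent with a non-expressing storage module holding a single standardised part.

According to the depositor, the insert is released with BsaI and moved into a Level 1 cloning vector, where it would be combined with other parts into a transcription unit. The record does not specify which partner modules or final expression host are intended. The two sequence records, one from the depositor and one from repository sequencing, are nearly the same length and carry the same main features, differing chiefly in their start coordinates.
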