Addgene plasmid #104694: pUG-UBC29
Purpose: Cloning Module
Depositing lab: Marco Trujillo. Depositing organization: Leibniz Institute of Plant Biochemistry (IPB). Publication: UbiGate: a synthetic biology toolbox to analyse ubiquitination. Kowarschik K, Hoehenwarter W, Marillonnet S, Trujillo M. New Phytol. 2018 Mar;217(4):1749-1763. doi: 10.1111/nph.14900. Epub 2017 Nov 30. PubMed 29194629.
Backbone
  Vector backbone: pICH41308
  Backbone manufacturer: self-made
  Backbone size w/o insert (bp): 2251
  Vector type: Synthetic Biology
Growth in bacteria
  Bacterial resistance: Spectinomycin, 50 μg/mL
  Growth temperature: 37°C
  Growth strain: DH5alpha
  Copy number: High Copy
Gene/Insert
  Gene/Insert name: AtUBC29 (alt name: AT2G16740)
  Species: A. thaliana (mustard weed)
  Insert size (bp): 452
  Mutation: BpiI/BsaI sites removed by point-mutation
  Entrez Gene: UBC29 (a.k.a. T24I21.15, T24I21_15, UBC29, ubiquitin-conjugating enzyme 29)
  Cloning method: Restriction Enzyme; 5′ cloning site BpiI (destroyed during cloning); 3′ cloning site BpiI (destroyed during cloning)
  Sequencing primers: 5′ moclof, agcgaggaagcggaagagcg; 3′ moclor, gccacctgacgtctaagaaacc
Terms and licenses: Academic/Nonprofit Terms; Industry Terms: Not Available to Industry
Depositor comments: release insert with BsaI and clone to Level 1 cloning vector
How to cite: pUG-UBC29 was a gift from Marco Trujillo (Addgene plasmid # 104694 ; http://n2t.net/addgene:104694 ; RRID:Addgene_104694)
